>Addgene plasmid #243703 | pJL306 | addgene full sequence | sequence record 489309 | Addgene NGS Result
ACTCTTCCTTTTTCAATATTATTGAAGCATTTATCAGGGTTATTGTCTCATGAGCGGATACATATTTGAA
TGTATTTAGAAAAATAAACAAATAGGGGTTCCGCGCACATTTCCCCGAAAAGTGCCACCTAAATTGTAAG
CGTTAATATTTTGTTAAAATTCGCGTTAAATTTTTGTTAAATCAGCTCATTTTTTAACCAATAGGCCGAA
ATCGGCAAAATCCCTTATAAATCAAAAGAATAGACCGAGATAGGGT
[37 nt withheld, positions 257-293]
AAAGAACGTGGACTCCAACGTCAAAGG
[49 nt withheld, positions 321-369]
T
[91 nt withheld, positions 371-461]
G
[124 nt withheld, positions 463-586]
CCCATTCGCCATTCAGGCTGCGCAACTGTTGGGAAGGGCGATCGGTGCGGGCCTCTTCGCTATTACGCCA
GCTGGCGAAAGGGGGATGTGCTGCAAGGCGATTAAGTTGGGTAACGCCAGGGTTTTCCCAGTCACGACGT
TGTAAAACGACGGCCAGTGAGCGCGCCTCGTTCATTCACGTTTTTGAACCCGTGGAGGACGGGCAGACTC
GCGGTGCAAATGTGTTTTACAGCGTGATGGAGCAGATGAAGATGCTCGACACGCTGCAGAACACGCAGCT
AGATTAACCCTAGAAAGATAATCATATTGTGACGTACGTTAAAGATAATCATGTGTAAAATTGACGCATG
TGTTTTATCGGTCTGTATATCGAGGTTTATTTATTAATTTGAATAGATATTAAGTTTTATTATATTTACA
CTTACATACTAATAATAAATTCAACAAACAATTTATTTATGTTTATTTATTTATTAAAAAAAACAAAAAC
TCAAAATTTCTTCTATAAAGTAACAAAACTTTTATGAGGGACAGCCCCCCCCCAAAGCCCCCAGGGATGT
AATTACGTCCCTCCCCCGCTAGGGGGCAGCAGCGAGCCGCCCGGGGCTCCGCTCCGGTCCGGCGCTCCCC
CCGCATCCCCGAGCCGGCAGCGTGCGGGGACAGCCCGGGCACGGGGAAGGTGGCACGGGATCGCTTTCCT
CTGAACGCTTCTCGCTGCTCTTTGAGCCTGCAGACACCTGGGGGGATACGGGGAAAAGGCCTCCAGGGTT
TATTACAGGGACAGCAGAGATCCAGTTTGGTTAATTAGCTAGCGATGCGGGGAGGCGGCCCAAAGGGAGA
TCCGACTCGTCTGAGGGCGAAGGCGAAGACGCGGAAGAGGCCGCAGAGCCGGCAGCAGGCCGCGGGAAGG
AAGGTCCGCTGGATTGAGGGCCGAAGGGACGTAGCAGAAGGACGTCCCGCGCAGAATCCAGGTGGCAACA
CAGGCGAGCAGCCAAGGAAAGGACGATGATTTCCCCGACAACACCACGGAATTGTCAGTGCCCAACAGCC
GAGCCCCTGTCCAGCAGCGGGCAAGGCAGGCGGCGATGAGTTCCGCCGTGGCAATAGGGAGGGGGAAAGC
GAAAGTCCCGGAAAGGAGCTGACAGGTGGTGGCAATGCCCCAACCAGTGGGGGTTGCGTCAGCAAACACA
GTGCACACCACGCCACGTTGCCTGACAACGGGCCACAACTCCTCATAAAGAGACAGCAACCAGGATTTAT
ACAAGGAGGAGAAAATGAAAGCCATACGGGAAGCAATAGCATGATACAAAGGCATTAAAGCAGCGTATCC
ACATAGCGTAAAAGGAGCAACATAGTTAAGAATACCAGTCAATCTTTCACAAATTTTGTAATCCAGAGGT
TGATTACCGATAAGCTTGATATCGAATTCTTAACTGGCACCGGGCTTGCGGGTCATGCACCAGGTGCGCG
GTCCTTCGGGCACCTCGACGTCGGCGGTGACGGTGAAGCCGAGCCGCTCGTAGAAGGGGAGGTTGCGGGG
CGCGGAGGTCTCCAGGAAGGCGGGCACCCCGGCGCGCTCGGCCGCCTCCACTCCGGGGAGCACGACGGCG
CTGCCCAGACCCTTGCCCTGGTGGTCGGGCGAGACGCCGACGGTGGCCAGGAACCACGCGGGCTCCTTGG
GCCGGTGCGGCGCCAGGAGGCCTTCCATCTGTTGCTGCGCGGCCAGCCGGGAACCGCTCAACTCGGCCAT
GCGCGGGCCGATCTCGGCGAACACCGCCCCCGCTTCGACGCTCTCCGGCGTGGTCCAGACCGCCACGGCG
GCGCCGTCGTCCGCGACCCACACCTTGCCGATGTCGAGCCCGACGCGCGTGAGGAAGAGTTCTTGCAGCT
CGGTGACCCGCTCGATGTGGCGGTCCGGATCGACGGTGTGGCGCGTGGCGGGGTAGTCGGCGAACGCGGC
GGCGAGGGTGCGTACGGCCCTGGGGACGTCGTCGCGGGTGGCGAGGCGCACCGTGGGCTTGTACTCGGTT
GGGCCAGGATTCTCCTCGACGTCACCGCATGTTAGCAGACTTCCTCTGCCCTCTCCACTGCCCTTGTACA
GCTCGTCCATGCCGCCGGTGGAGTGGCGGCCCTCGGCGCGTTCGTACTGTTCCACGATGGTGTAGTCCTC
GTTGTGGGAGGTGATGTCCAACTTGATGTTGACGTTGTAGGCGCCGGGCAGCTGCACGGGCTTCTTGGCC
TTGTAGGTGGTCTTGACCTCAGCGTCGTAGTGGCCGCCGTCCTTCAGCTTCAGCCTCTGCTTGATCTCGC
CCTTCAGGGCGCCGTCCTCGGGGTACATCCGCTCGGAGGAGGCCTCCCAGCCCATGGTCTTCTTCTGCAT
TACGGGGCCGTCGGAGGGGAAGTTGGTGCCGCGCAGCTTCACCTTGTAGATGAACTCGCCGTCCTGCAGG
GAGGAGTCCTGGGTCACGGTCACCACGCCGCCGTCCTCGAAGTTCATCACGCGCTCCCACTTGAAGCCCT
CGGGGAAGGACAGCTTCAAGTAGTCGGGGATGTCGGCGGGGTGCTTCACGTAGGCCTTGGAGCCGTACAT
GAACTGAGGGGACAGGATGTCCCAGGCGAAGGGCAGGGGGCCACCCTTGGTCACCTTCAGCTTGGCGGTC
TGGGTGCCCTCGTAGGGGCGGCCCTCGCCCTCGCCCTCGATCTCGAACTCGTGGCCGTTCACGGAGCCCT
CCATGTGCACCTTGAAGCGCATGAACTCCTTGATGATGGCCATGTTATCCTCCTCGCCCTTGCTCACCAT
GGTGGTACCCCCTGGGGAGAGAGGTCGGTGATTCGGTCAACGAGGGAGCCGACTGCCGACGTGCGCTCCG
GAGGCTTGCAGAATGCGGAACACCGCGCGGGCAGGAACAGGGCCCACACTACCGCCCCACACCCCGCCTC
CCGCACCGCCCCTTCCCGGCCGCTGCTCTCGGCGCGCCCTGCTGAGCAGCCGCTATTGGCCACAGCCCAT
CGCGGTCGGCGCGCTGCCATTGCTCCCTGGCGCTGTCCGTCTGCGAGGGTACTAGTGAGACGTGCGGCTT
CCGTTTGTCACGTCCGGCACGCCGCGAACCGCAAGGAACCTTCCCGACTTAGGGGCGGAGCAGGAAGCGT
CGCCGGGGGGCCCACAAGGGTAGCGGCGAAGATCCGGGTGACGCTGCGAACGGACGTGAAGAATGTGCGA
GACCCAGGGTCGGCGCCGCTGCGTTTCCCGGAACCACGCCCAGAGCAGCCGCGTCCCTGCGCAAACCCAG
GGCTGCCTTGGAAAAGGCGCAAATCGATCGCAAAGATGGATAAAGTTTTAAACAGAGAGGAATCTTTGCA
GCTAATGGACCTTCTAGGTCTTGAAAGGAGTGGGAATTGGCTCCGGTGCCCGTCAGTGGGCAGAGCGCAC
ATCGCCCACAGTCCCCGAGAAGTTGGGGGGAGGGGTCGGCAATTGAACCGGTGCCTAGAGAAGGTGGCGC
GGGGTAAACTGGGAAAGTGATGTCGTGTACTGGCTCCGCCTTTTTCCCGAGGGTGGGGGAGAACCGTATA
TAAGTGCAGTAGTCGCCGTGAACGTTCTTTTTCGCAACGGGTTTGCCGCCAGAACACAGGTAAGTGCCGT
GTGTGGTTCCCGCGGGCCTGGCCTCTTTACGGGTTATGGCCCTTGCGTGCCTTGAATTACTTCCACCTGG
CTGCAGTACGTGATTCTTGATCCCGAGCTTCGGGTTGGAAGTGGGTGGGAGAGTTCGAGGCCTTGCGCTT
AAGGAGCCCCTTCGCCTCGTGCTTGAGTTGAGGCCTGGCCTGGGCGCTGGGGCCGCCGCGTGCGAATCTG
GTGGCACCTTCGCGCCTGTCTCGCTGCTTTCGATAAGTCTCTAGCCATTTAAAATTTTTGATGACCTGCT
GCGACGCTTTTTTTCTGGCAAGATAGTCTTGTAAATGCGGGCCAAGATCTGCACACTGGTATTTCGGTTT
TTGGGGCCGCGGGCGGCGACGGGGCCCGTGCGTCCCAGCGCACATGTTCGGCGAGGCGGGGCCTGCGAGC
GCGGCCACCGAGAATCGGACGGGGGTAGTCTCAAGCTGGCCGGCCTGCTCTGGTGCCTGGCCTCGCGCCG
CCGTGTATCGCCCCGCCCTGGGCGGCAAGGCTGGCCCGGTCGGCACCAGTTGCGTGAGCGGAAAGATGGC
CGCTTCCCGGCCCTGCTGCAGGGAGCTCAAAATGGAGGACGCGGCGCTCGGGAGAGCGGGCGGGTGAGTC
ACCCACACAAAGGAAAAGGGCCTTTCCGTCCTCAGCCGTCGCTTCATGTGACTCCACGGAGTACCGGGCG
CCGTCCAGGCACCTCGATTAGTTCTCGAGCTTTTGGAGTACGTCGTCTTTAGGTTGGGGGGAGGGGTTTT
ATGCGATGGAGTTTCCCCACACTGAGTGGGTGGAGACTGAAGTTAGGCCAGCTTGGCACTTGATGTAATT
CTCCTTGGAATTTGCCCTTTTTGAGTTTGGATCTTGGTTCATTCTCAAGCCTCAGACAGTGGTTCAAAGT
TTTTTTCTTCCATTTCAGGTGTCGTGAGGGATCCACCGCCGAGACCGCGTCCGCCCCGCGAGCACAGAGC
CTCGCCTTTGCCGATCCGCCGCCCGTCCACACCCGCCGCCAGCTCACCATGGCGTTCTTGGCGTCG
[519 nt withheld, positions 5273-5791]
TAGTTAATTAACTTTTGGTCTCCCTGGGAGTGGGTGGAGGCAGCCAGGGCTTACCTGTACACTGACTTGA
GACCAGTTGAATAAAAGTGCACACCTTAAAAATGAGTTTAAACCAAGCGGCGACTGAGATGTCCTAAATG
CACAGCGACGGATTCGCGCTATTTAGAAAGAGAGAGCAATATTTCAAGAATGCATGCGTCAATTTTACGC
AGACTATCTTTCTAGGGTTAATCTAGCTGCATCAGGATCATATCGTCGGGTCTTTTTTCCGGCTCAGTCA
TCGCCCAAGCTGGCGCTATCTGGGCATCGGGGAGGAAGAAGCCCGTGCCTTTTCCCGCGAGGTTGAAGCG
GCATGGAAAGAGTTTGCCGAGGATGACTGCTGCTGCATTGACGTTGAGCGAAAACGCACGTTTACCATGA
TGATTCGGGAAGGTGTGGCCATGCACGCCTTTAACGGTGAACTGTTCGTTCAGGCCACCTGGGATACCAG
TTCGTCGCGGCTTTTCCGGACACAGTTCCGGATGGTCAGCCCGAAGCGCATCAGCAACCCGAACAATACC
GGCGACAGCCGGAACTGCCGTGCCGGTGTGCAGATTAATGACAGCGGTGCGGCGCTGGGATATTACGTCA
GCGAGGACGGGTATCCTGGCTGGATGCCGCAGAAATGGACATGGATACCCCGTGAGTTACCCGGCGGGCG
CGCTTGGCGTAATCATGGTCATAGCTGTTTCCTGTGTGAAATTGTTATCCGCTCACAATTCCACACAACA
TACGAGCCGGAAGCATAAAGTGTAAAGCCTGGGGTGCCTAATGAGTGAGCTAACTCACATTAATTGCGTT
GCGCTCACTGCCCGCTTTCCAGTCGGGAAACCTGTCGTGCCAGCTGCATTAATGAATCGGCCAACGCGCG
GGGAGAGGCGGTTTGCGTATTGGGCGCTCTTCCGCTTCCTCGCTCACTGACTCGCTGCGCTCGGTCGTTC
GGCTGCGGCGAGCGGTATCAGCTCACTCAAAGGCGGTAATACGGTTATCCACAGAATCAGGGGATAACGC
AGGAAAGAACATGTGAGCAAAAGGCCAGCAAAAGGCCAGGAACCGTAAAAAGGCCGCGTTGCTGGCGTTT
TTCCATAGGCTCCGCCCCCCTGACGAGCATCACAAAAATCGACGCTCAAGTCAGAGGTGGCGAAACCCGA
CAGGACTATAAAGATACCAGGCGTTTCCCCCTGGAAGCTCCCTCGTGCGCTCTCCTGTTCCGACCCTGCC
GCTTACCGGATACCTGTCCGCCTTTCTCCCTTCGGGAAGCGTGGCGCTTTCTCATAGCTCACGCTGTAGG
TATCTCAGTTCGGTGTAGGTCGTTCGCTCCAAGCTGGGCTGTGTGCACGAACCCCCCGTTCAGCCCGACC
GCTGCGCCTTATCCGGTAACTATCGTCTTGAGTCCAACCCGGTAAGACACGACTTATCGCCACTGGCAGC
AGCCACTGGTAACAGGATTAGCAGAGCGAGGTATGTAGGCGGTGCTACAGAGTTCTTGAAGTGGTGGCCT
AACTACGGCTACACTAGAAGAACAGTATTTGGTATCTGCGCTCTGCTGAAGCCAGTTACCTTCGGAAAAA
GAGTTGGTAGCTCTTGATCCGGCAAACAAACCACCGCTGGTAGCGGTGGTTTTTTTGTTTGCAAGCAGCA
GATTACGCGCAGAAAAAAAGGATCTCAAGAAGATCCTTTGATCTTTTCTACGGGGTCTGACGCTCAGTGG
AACGAAAACTCACGTTAAGGGATTTTGGTCATGAGATTATCAAAAAGGATCTTCACCTAGATCCTTTTAA
ATTAAAAATGAAGTTTTAAATCAATCTAAAGTATATATGAGTAAACTTGGTCTGACAGTTACCAATGCTT
AATCAGTGAGGCACCTATCTCAGCGATCTGTCTATTTCGTTCATCCATAGTTGCCTGACTCCCCGTCGTG
TAGATAACTACGATACGGGAGGGCTTACCATCTGGCCCCAGTGCTGCAATGATACCGCGAGACCCACGCT
CACCGGCTCCAGATTTATCAGCAATAAACCAGCCAGCCGGAAGGGCCGAGCGCAGAAGTGGTCCTGCAAC
TTTATCCGCCTCCATCCAGTCTATTAATTGTTGCCGGGAAGCTAGAGTAAGTAGTTCGCCAGTTAATAGT
TTGCGCAACGTTGTTGCCATTGCTACAGGCATCGTGGTGTCACGCTCGTCGTTTGGTATGGCTTCATTCA
GCTCCGGTTCCCAACGATCAAGGCGAGTTACATGATCCCCCATGTTGTGCAAAAAAGCGGTTAGCTCCTT
CGGTCCTCCGATCGTTGTCAGAAGTAAGTTGGCCGCAGTGTTATCACTCATGGTTATGGCAGCACTGCAT
AATTCTCTTACTGTCATGCCATCCGTAAGATGCTTTTCTGTGACTGGTGAGTACTCAACCAAGTCATTCT
GAGAATAGTGTATGCGGCGACCGAGTTGCTCTTGCCCGGCGTCAATACGGGATAATACCGCGCCACATAG
CAGAACTTTAAAAGTGCTCATCATTGGAAAACGTTCTTCGGGGCGAAAACTCTCAAGGATCTTACCGCTG
TTGAGATCCAGTTCGATGTAACCCACTCGTGCACCCAACTGATCTTCAGCATCTTTTACTTTCACCAGCG
TTTCTGGGTGAGCAAAAACAGGAAGGCAAAATGCCGCAAAAAAGGGAATAAGGGCGACACGGAAATGTTG
AATACTCAT
Features (pLannotate 1.2.2; 19 found; start..end, strand, type, name):
      1..105     -  promoter       AmpR promoter: bla
    158..586     -  rep_origin     f1 ori (sequence partly withheld): f1 bacteriophage origin of replication; arrow indicates direction of (+) strand synthesis
    591..746     -  CDS            lacZα (fragment): LacZα fragment of β-galactosidase; lacZ fragment
    748..867     +  CDS            B (fragment): PORTL_LAMBD - Experimental evidence at protein level: Swiss-Prot protein existence level 1. Forms the portal vertex of the capsid (PubMed:6228056, PubMed:6232391). This portal plays critical roles in head assembly, genome packaging, neck/tail attachment, and genome ejection (Probable). The portal protein multimerizes as a single ring-shaped homododecamer arranged around a central channel (PubMed:6232391). Binds to the terminase subunits to form the packaging machine (PubMed:7799432). From Escherichia phage lambda (Bacteriophage lambda).
   1403..1991    -  misc_feature   WPRE: woodchuck hepatitis virus posttranscriptional regulatory element
   1994..2015    -  misc_feature   MCS (fragment): pBluescript multiple cloning site
   2022..2615    -  CDS            PuroR (fragment): puromycin N-acetyltransferase; pac from Streptomyces; confers resistance to puromycin
   2679..3386    -  CDS            mCherry: mCherry is a basic (constitutively fluorescent) red fluorescent protein published in 2004, derived from Discosoma sp.. It is reported to be a very rapidly-maturing monomer with low acid sensitivity.
   3398..3898    -  promoter       hPGK promoter: human phosphoglycerate kinase 1 promoter
   3912..3978    +  CDS            small t antigen (fragment): SV40 (simian virus 40) small t antigen
   3985..5163    +  promoter       EF-1α promoter: strong constitutive promoter for human elongation factor EF-1α
   5255..5791    +  CDS            NDUFB9 (sequence partly withheld): NDUB9_HUMAN - Also known as LYRM3, UQOR22. Experimental evidence at protein level: Swiss-Prot protein existence level 1. Accessory subunit of the mitochondrial membrane respiratory chain NADH dehydrogenase (Complex I), that is believed to be not involved in catalysis. Complex I functions in the transfer of electrons from NADH to the respiratory chain. The immediate electron acceptor for the enzyme is believed to be ubiquinone. From Homo sapiens (Human).
   6028..6495    +  CDS            B (fragment): PORTL_LAMBD - Experimental evidence at protein level: Swiss-Prot protein existence level 1. Forms the portal vertex of the capsid (PubMed:6228056, PubMed:6232391). This portal plays critical roles in head assembly, genome packaging, neck/tail attachment, and genome ejection (Probable). The portal protein multimerizes as a single ring-shaped homododecamer arranged around a central channel (PubMed:6232391). Binds to the terminase subunits to form the packaging machine (PubMed:7799432). From Escherichia phage lambda (Bacteriophage lambda).
   6533..6549    -  protein_bind   lac operator: The lac repressor binds to the lac operator to inhibit transcription in E. coli. This inhibition can be relieved by adding lactose or isopropyl-β-D-thiogalactopyranoside (IPTG). lac repressor encoded by lacI
   6557..6587    -  promoter       lac promoter: promoter for the E. coli lac operon
   6602..6623    -  protein_bind   CAP binding site: CAP binding activates transcription in the presence of cAMP. E. coli catabolite activator protein
   6636..6728    -  CDS            lacI (fragment): lac repressor; lacI; The lac repressor binds to the lac operator to inhibit transcription in E. coli. This inhibition can be relieved by adding lactose or isopropyl-β-D-thiogalactopyranoside (IPTG).
   6911..7499    -  rep_origin     ori: high-copy-number ColE1/pMB1/pBR322/pUC origin of replication
   7670..8530    -  CDS            AmpR: β-lactamase; bla; confers resistance to ampicillin, carbenicillin, and related antibiotics
