[The description below was written by a language model from this plasmid's Addgene catalogue record and pLannotate feature annotations shown in this document.]
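Description:
pJL306 is a piggyBac transposon vector for stable mammalian expression, built on the pJL239 backbone. In bacteria it is maintained as a high-copy plasmid through a ColE1/pUC-type origin with ampicillin resistance (AmpR driven by its bla promoter). The backbone also retains pBluescript-style remnants, including an f1 origin, lacZα and lacI fragments, and the lac promoter/operator. The automated feature table (8,530 nt) does not annotate the piggyBac terminal repeats. The transposon identity therefore rests on the catalogue description. Two short segments called as lambda phage portal protein fragments flank the mammalian cassettes and are probably spurious or stuffer matches rather than functional coding sequence.

The payload consists of two divergently oriented expression units. On one strand, the strong constitutive EF-1α promoter drives the human NDUFB9 coding sequence, which encodes an accessory subunit of mitochondrial respiratory Complex I. According to the record, this CDS is flanked by the 5' and 3' UTRs of the beta-actin (ACTB) gene, replacing the native NDUFB9 untranslated regions; the UTRs themselves are not separately annotated. On the opposite strand, the human PGK promoter drives mCherry followed by a puromycin N-acetyltransferase sequence and a WPRE, which enhances transcript stability and expression. The linker between mCherry and PuroR is not annotated. This unit allows fluorescence tracking and puromycin selection of cells carrying the integrated cassette.

When supplied with piggyBac transposase, the construct should integrate into the genome to give stable lines. The UTR-swapped design and the associated study on localized mitochondrial translation suggest it is used to separate the contributions of coding sequence and UTRs to mRNA targeting and translation at mitochondria.
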