Addgene plasmid #243703: pJL306
Purpose: A piggyBac vector containing the NDUFB9 coding sequence (CDS) flanked by the 5' and 3' UTRs of the Actb gene
Depositing lab: Jonathan Weissman. Depositing organization: Whitehead Institute for Biomedical Research. Publication: Proximity-specific ribosome profiling reveals the logic of localized mitochondrial translation. Luo J, Khandwala S, Hu J, Lee SY, Hickey KL, Levine ZG, Harper JW, Ting AY, Weissman JS. Cell. 2025 Aug 25:S0092-8674(25)00916-X. doi: 10.1016/j.cell.2025.08.002. PubMed 40876456.
Backbone
  Vector backbone: pJL239
  Backbone manufacturer: Weissman Lab
  Vector type: Mammalian Expression
  Selectable markers: Puromycin
Growth in bacteria
  Bacterial resistance: Ampicillin, 100 μg/mL
  Growth temperature: 37°C
  Growth strain: NEB Stable
  Copy number: High Copy
Gene/Insert
  Gene/Insert name: ACTB 5'UTR-NDUFB9 CDS-ACTB 3'UTR
  Species: H. sapiens (human)
  Entrez Gene: NDUFB9 (a.k.a. B22, CI-B22, LYRM3, UQOR22)
  Promoter: EF1a
  Cloning method: Gibson Cloning
Terms and licenses: Academic/Nonprofit Terms; Industry Terms: Not Available to Industry
How to cite: pJL306 was a gift from Jonathan Weissman (Addgene plasmid # 243703 ; http://n2t.net/addgene:243703 ; RRID:Addgene_243703)
